Addgene plasmid #41684: pSKDuet16
Depositing lab: Hideo Iwai. Depositing organization: University of Helsinki, Institute of Biotechnology. Publication: Evaluation and comparison of protein splicing by exogenous inteins with foreign exteins in Escherichia coli. Ellila S, Jurvansuu JM, Iwai H. FEBS Lett. 2011 Oct 10. 10.1016/j.febslet.2011.10.005 PubMed 22001202.
Backbone
  Vector backbone: pRSFDuet-1
  Backbone manufacturer: novagen
  Total vector size (bp): 4392
  Modifications to backbone: removed the second MCS of pRSFDuet-1
  Vector type: Bacterial Expression
Growth in bacteria
  Bacterial resistance: Kanamycin, 50 μg/mL
  Growth temperature: 37°C
  Growth strain: DH5alpha
  Copy number: High Copy
Gene/Insert
  Gene/Insert name: NpuDnaE intein (alt name: cis-splicing DnaE intein with GB1 as exteins)
  Species: Nostoc punctiforme
  Insert size (bp): 825
  Promoter: T7
  Tag / fusion protein: GB1 (N terminal on insert); GB1 (C terminal on insert); His-tag (N terminal on insert)
  Cloning method: Restriction Enzyme; 5′ cloning site BamHI (not destroyed); 3′ cloning site KpnI (not destroyed)
  Sequencing primers: 5′ T7; 3′ T7term
Terms and licenses: Academic/Nonprofit Terms; Industry Terms: Not Available to Industry
How to cite: pSKDuet16 was a gift from Hideo Iwai (Addgene plasmid # 41684 ; http://n2t.net/addgene:41684 ; RRID:Addgene_41684)
