[The description below was written by a language model from this plasmid's Addgene catalogue record and the feature table of its GenBank file.]
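Description:
pSKDuet16 is a 4,392 bp bacterial expression plasmid built on the Novagen pRSFDuet-1 backbone, from which the second multiple cloning site has been removed to leave a single expression cassette. It replicates from the RSF1030 origin, which is compatible with other common origins and so allows the plasmid to coexist in E. coli with additional plasmids. It is recorded as high copy. Selection is by kanamycin through the aph(3')-Ia aminoglycoside phosphotransferase gene, which is annotated as driven by the AmpR (bla) promoter. The plasmid also carries lacI with its own promoter, supplying the repressor that regulates the expression cassette.

The payload is an 825 bp insert encoding the cis-splicing DnaE intein from Nostoc punctiforme (NpuDnaE), flanked on both sides by GB1 domains that serve as foreign exteins and cloned between BamHI and KpnI sites that remain intact. Transcription comes from a T7 promoter followed by a lac operator, so expression requires T7 RNA polymerase in the host and is inducible with IPTG; a T7 terminator closes the unit. The reading frame begins with an N-terminal 6xHis tag and a thrombin cleavage site. The feature table does not annotate the GB1 or intein segments themselves. An S-Tag sequence from the backbone is annotated downstream of the insert, but the record does not indicate whether it is translated as part of the fusion. On expression, the intein should excise itself and ligate the two GB1 exteins. According to the associated publication title, the construct was used to evaluate and compare protein splicing by exogenous inteins with foreign exteins in E. coli.
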