LOCUS       Exported 4392 bp ds-DNA circular SYN 12-MAY-2021
DEFINITION  synthetic circular DNA
ACCESSION   .
VERSION     .
KEYWORDS    pSKDuet16
SOURCE      synthetic DNA construct
  ORGANISM  synthetic DNA construct
REFERENCE   1 (bases 1 to 4392)
  AUTHORS   Ellila S, Jurvansuu JM, Iwai H
  TITLE     Evaluation and comparison of protein splicing by exogenous inteins
            with foreign exteins in Escherichia coli.
  JOURNAL   FEBS Lett. 2011 Oct 10.
  PUBMED    22001202
REFERENCE   2 (bases 1 to 4392)
  AUTHORS   .
  TITLE     Direct Submission
  JOURNAL   Exported May 12, 2021 from SnapGene Server 1.1.58
            http://www.snapgene.com
FEATURES             Location/Qualifiers
     source          1..4392
                     /organism="synthetic DNA construct"
                     /mol_type="other DNA"
     primer_bind     61..80
                     /label=T7
                     /note="T7 promoter, forward primer"
     promoter        61..79
                     /label=T7 promoter
                     /note="promoter for bacteriophage T7 RNA polymerase"
     protein_bind    80..104
                     /label=lac operator
                     /bound_moiety="lac repressor encoded by lacI"
                     /note="The lac repressor binds to the lac operator to
                     inhibit transcription in E. coli. This inhibition can be
                     relieved by adding lactose or
                     isopropyl-beta-D-thiogalactopyranoside (IPTG)."
     CDS             160..177
                     /codon_start=1
                     /product="6xHis affinity tag"
                     /label=6xHis
                     /translation="HHHHHH"
     CDS             187..204
                     /codon_start=1
                     /product="thrombin recognition and cleavage site"
                     /label=thrombin site
                     /translation="LVPRGS"
     CDS             1006..1050
                     /codon_start=1
                     /product="affinity and epitope tag derived from pancreatic
                     ribonuclease A"
                     /label=S-Tag
                     /translation="KETAAAKFERQHMDS"
     primer_bind     complement(1088..1106)
                     /label=T7 Term
                     /note="T7 terminator, reverse primer"
     terminator      1102..1149
                     /label=T7 terminator
                     /note="transcription terminator for bacteriophage T7 RNA
                     polymerase"
     CDS             complement(1379..2194)
                     /codon_start=1
                     /gene="aph(3')-Ia"
                     /product="aminoglycoside phosphotransferase"
                     /label=KanR
                     /note="confers resistance to kanamycin in bacteria or G418
                     (Geneticin(R)) in eukaryotes"
                     /translation="MSHIQRETSCSRPRLNSNMDADLYGYKWARDNVGQSGATIYRLYG
                     KPDAPELFLKHGKGSVANDVTDEMVRLNWLTEFMPLPTIKHFIRTPDDAWLLTTAIPGK
                     TAFQVLEEYPDSGENIVDALAVFLRRLHSIPVCNCPFNSDRVFRLAQAQSRMNNGLVDA
                     SDFDDERNGWPVEQVWKEMHKLLPFSPDSVVTHGDFSLDNLIFDEGKLIGCIDVGRVGI
                     ADRYQDLAILWNCLGEFSPSLQKRLFQKYGIDNPDMNKLQFHLMLDEFF"
     primer_bind     2102..2121
                     /label=Kan-R
                     /note="Kanamycin resistance gene, reverse primer"
     promoter        complement(2195..2286)
                     /gene="bla"
                     /label=AmpR promoter
     rep_origin      complement(2302..3051)
                     /direction=LEFT
                     /label=RSF ori
                     /note="Plasmids containing the RSF 1030 origin of
                     replication can be propagated in E. coli cells that contain
                     additional plasmids with compatible origins."
     primer_bind     complement(2312..2329)
                     /label=L4440
                     /note="L4440 vector, forward primer"
     primer_bind     complement(2552..2571)
                     /label=pBR322ori-F
                     /note="pBR322 origin, forward primer"
     CDS             complement(3247..4329)
                     /codon_start=1
                     /gene="lacI"
                     /product="lac repressor"
                     /label=lacI
                     /note="The lac repressor binds to the lac operator to
                     inhibit transcription in E. coli. This inhibition can be
                     relieved by adding lactose or
                     isopropyl-beta-D-thiogalactopyranoside (IPTG)."
                     /translation="MKPVTLYDVAEYAGVSYQTVSRVVNQASHVSAKTREKVEAAMAEL
                     NYIPNRVAQQLAGKQSLLIGVATSSLALHAPSQIVAAIKSRADQLGASVVVSMVERSGV
                     EACKAAVHNLLAQRVSGLIINYPLDDQDAIAVEAACTNVPALFLDVSDQTPINSIIFSH
                     EDGTRLGVEHLVALGHQQIALLAGPLSSVSARLRLAGWHKYLTRNQIQPIAEREGDWSA
                     MSGFQQTMQMLNEGIVPTAMLVANDQMALGAMRAITESGLRVGADISVVGYDDTEDSSC
                     YIPPLTTIKQDFRLLGQTSVDRLLQLSQGQAVKGNQLLPVSLVKRKTTLAPNTQTASPR
                     ALADSLMQLARQVSRLESGQ"
     primer_bind     4291..4310
                     /label=LacI-R
                     /note="LacI, reverse primer"
     promoter        complement(4330..15)
                     /gene="lacI"
                     /label=lacI promoter
ORIGIN
        1 ccattcgatg gtgtccggga tctcgacgct ctcccttatg cgactcctgc attaggaaat
       61 taatacgact cactataggg gaattgtgag cggataacaa ttcccctgta gaaataattt
      121 tgtttaactt taataaggag atataccatg ggcagcagcc atcatcatca tcatcacagc
      181 agcggcctgg tgccgcgcgg cagcctagga cagtacaaac ttatcctgaa cggtaaaacc
      241 ctgaaaggtg aaaccaccac cgaagctgtt gacgctgcta ccgcggaaaa agttttcaaa
      301 cagtacgcta acgacaacgg tgttgacggt gaatggacct acgacgacgc taccaaaacc
      361 tacaccgtaa cggaaggatc ctgtttaagc tatgaaacgg aaatattgac agtagaatat
      421 ggattattac cgattggtaa aattgtagaa aagcgcatcg aatgtactgt ttatagcgtt
      481 gataataatg gaaatattta tacacaacct gtagcacaat ggcacgatcg cggagaacaa
      541 gaggtgtttg agtattgttt ggaagatggt tcattgattc gggcaacaaa agaccataag
      601 tttatgactg ttgatggtca aatgttgcca attgatgaaa tatttgaacg tgaattggat
      661 ttgatgcggg ttgataattt gccgaatatc aaaatagcca cacgtaaata tttaggcaaa
      721 caaaatgtct atgacattgg agttgagcgc gaccataatt ttgcactcaa aaatggcttc
      781 atagcttcta attgtttcaa tggtacccag tacaaactta tcctgaacgg taaaaccctg
      841 aaaggtgaaa ccaccaccga agctgttgac gctgctaccg cggaaaaagt tttcaaacag
      901 tacgctaacg acaacggtgt tgacggtgaa tggacctacg acgacgctac caaaacctac
      961 accgtaacgg aataagcttg gctgttttgg cggctcgagt ctggtaaaga aaccgctgct
     1021 gcgaaatttg aacgccagca catggactcg tctactagcg cagcttaatt aacctaggct
     1081 gctgccaccg ctgagcaata actagcataa ccccttgggg cctctaaacg ggtcttgagg
     1141 ggttttttgc tgaaacctca ggcatttgag aagcacacgg tcacactgct tccggtagtc
     1201 aataaaccgg taaaccagca atagacataa gcggctattt aacgaccctg ccctgaaccg
     1261 acgacaagct gacgaccggg tctccgcaag tggcactttt cggggaaatg tgcgcggaac
     1321 ccctatttgt ttatttttct aaatacattc aaatatgtat ccgctcatga attaattctt
     1381 agaaaaactc atcgagcatc aaatgaaact gcaatttatt catatcagga ttatcaatac
     1441 catatttttg aaaaagccgt ttctgtaatg aaggagaaaa ctcaccgagg cagttccata
     1501 ggatggcaag atcctggtat cggtctgcga ttccgactcg tccaacatca atacaaccta
     1561 ttaatttccc ctcgtcaaaa ataaggttat caagtgagaa atcaccatga gtgacgactg
     1621 aatccggtga gaatggcaaa agtttatgca tttctttcca gacttgttca acaggccagc
     1681 cattacgctc gtcatcaaaa tcactcgcat caaccaaacc gttattcatt cgtgattgcg
     1741 cctgagcgag acgaaatacg cggtcgctgt taaaaggaca attacaaaca ggaatcgaat
     1801 gcaaccggcg caggaacact gccagcgcat caacaatatt ttcacctgaa tcaggatatt
     1861 cttctaatac ctggaatgct gttttcccgg ggatcgcagt ggtgagtaac catgcatcat
     1921 caggagtacg gataaaatgc ttgatggtcg gaagaggcat aaattccgtc agccagttta
     1981 gtctgaccat ctcatctgta acatcattgg caacgctacc tttgccatgt ttcagaaaca
     2041 actctggcgc atcgggcttc ccatacaatc gatagattgt cgcacctgat tgcccgacat
     2101 tatcgcgagc ccatttatac ccatataaat cagcatccat gttggaattt aatcgcggcc
     2161 tagagcaaga cgtttcccgt tgaatatggc tcatactctt cctttttcaa tattattgaa
     2221 gcatttatca gggttattgt ctcatgagcg gatacatatt tgaatgtatt tagaaaaata
     2281 aacaaatagg catgcagcgc tcttccgctt cctcgctcac tgactcgcta cgctcggtcg
     2341 ttcgactgcg gcgagcggtg tcagctcact caaaagcggt aatacggtta tccacagaat
     2401 caggggataa agccggaaag aacatgtgag caaaaagcaa agcaccggaa gaagccaacg
     2461 ccgcaggcgt ttttccatag gctccgcccc cctgacgagc atcacaaaaa tcgacgctca
     2521 agccagaggt ggcgaaaccc gacaggacta taaagatacc aggcgtttcc ccctggaagc
     2581 tccctcgtgc gctctcctgt tccgaccctg ccgcttaccg gatacctgtc cgcctttctc
     2641 ccttcgggaa gcgtggcgct ttctcatagc tcacgctgtt ggtatctcag ttcggtgtag
     2701 gtcgttcgct ccaagctggg ctgtgtgcac gaaccccccg ttcagcccga ccgctgcgcc
     2761 ttatccggta actatcgtct tgagtccaac ccggtaagac acgacttatc gccactggca
     2821 gcagccattg gtaactgatt tagaggactt tgtcttgaag ttatgcacct gttaaggcta
     2881 aactgaaaga acagattttg gtgagtgcgg tcctccaacc cacttacctt ggttcaaaga
     2941 gttggtagct cagcgaacct tgagaaaacc accgttggta gcggtggttt ttctttattt
     3001 atgagatgat gaatcaatcg gtctatcaag tcaacgaaca gctattccgt tactctagat
     3061 ttcagtgcaa tttatctctt caaatgtagc acctgaagtc agccccatac gatataagtt
     3121 gtaattctca tgttagtcat gccccgcgcc caccggaagg agctgactgg gttgaaggct
     3181 ctcaagggca tcggtcgaga tcccggtgcc taatgagtga gctaacttac attaattgcg
     3241 ttgcgctcac tgcccgcttt ccagtcggga aacctgtcgt gccagctgca ttaatgaatc
     3301 ggccaacgcg cggggagagg cggtttgcgt attgggcgcc agggtggttt ttcttttcac
     3361 cagtgagacg ggcaacagct gattgccctt caccgcctgg ccctgagaga gttgcagcaa
     3421 gcggtccacg ctggtttgcc ccagcaggcg aaaatcctgt ttgatggtgg ttaacggcgg
     3481 gatataacat gagctgtctt cggtatcgtc gtatcccact accgagatgt ccgcaccaac
     3541 gcgcagcccg gactcggtaa tggcgcgcat tgcgcccagc gccatctgat cgttggcaac
     3601 cagcatcgca gtgggaacga tgccctcatt cagcatttgc atggtttgtt gaaaaccgga
     3661 catggcactc cagtcgcctt cccgttccgc tatcggctga atttgattgc gagtgagata
     3721 tttatgccag ccagccagac gcagacgcgc cgagacagaa cttaatgggc ccgctaacag
     3781 cgcgatttgc tggtgaccca atgcgaccag atgctccacg cccagtcgcg taccgtcttc
     3841 atgggagaaa ataatactgt tgatgggtgt ctggtcagag acatcaagaa ataacgccgg
     3901 aacattagtg caggcagctt ccacagcaat ggcatcctgg tcatccagcg gatagttaat
     3961 gatcagccca ctgacgcgtt gcgcgagaag attgtgcacc gccgctttac aggcttcgac
     4021 gccgcttcgt tctaccatcg acaccaccac gctggcaccc agttgatcgg cgcgagattt
     4081 aatcgccgcg acaatttgcg acggcgcgtg cagggccaga ctggaggtgg caacgccaat
     4141 cagcaacgac tgtttgcccg ccagttgttg tgccacgcgg ttgggaatgt aattcagctc
     4201 cgccatcgcc gcttccactt tttcccgcgt tttcgcagaa acgtggctgg cctggttcac
     4261 cacgcgggaa acggtctgat aagagacacc ggcatactct gcgacatcgt ataacgttac
     4321 tggtttcaca ttcaccaccc tgaattgact ctcttccggg cgctatcatg ccataccgcg
     4381 aaaggttttg cg
//
