>Addgene plasmid #41684 | pSKDuet16 | addgene partial sequence | sequence record 56886 | T7 5'-TAATACGACTCACTATAGGG-3'
AATAATTTTGTTTAACTTTAATAAGGAGATATACCATGGGCAGCAGCCATCATCATCATCATCACAGCAG
CGGCCTGGTGCCGCGCGGCAGCCTAGGACAGTACAAACTTATCCTGAACGGTAAAACCCTGAAAGGTGAA
ACCACCACCGAAGCTGTTGACGCTGCTACCGCGGAAAAAGTTTTCAAACAGTACGCTAACGACAACGGTG
TTGACGGTGAATGGACCTACGACGACGCTACCAAAACCTACACCGTAACGGAAGGATCCTGTTTAAGCTA
TGAAACGGAAATATTGACAGTAGAATATGGATTATTACCGATTGGTAAAATTGTAGAAAAGCGCATCGAA
TGTACTGTTTATAGCGTTGATAATAATGGAAATATTTATACACAACCTGTAGCACAATGGCACGATCGCG
GAGAACAAGAGGTGTTTGAGTATTGTTTGGAAGATGGTTCATTGATTCGGGCAACAAAAGACCATAAGTT
TATGACTGTTGATGGTCAAATGTTGCCAATTGATGAAATATTTGAACGTGAATTGGATTTGATGCGGGTT
GATAATTTGCCGAATATCAAAATAGCCACACGTAAATATTTAGGCAAACAAAATGTCTATGACATTGGAG
TTGAGCGCGACCATAATTTTGCACTCAAAAATGGCTTCATAGCTTCTAATTGTTTCAATGGTACCCAGTA
CAAACTTATCCTGAACGGTAAAACCCTGAAAGGTGAAACCACCACCGAAGCTGTTGACGCTGCTACCGCG
GAAAAAGTTTTCAAACAGTACGCTAACGACAACGGTGTTGACGGTGAATGGACCTACGACGACGCTACCA
AAACCTACACCGTA
