>Addgene plasmid #41684 | pSKDuet16 | addgene partial sequence | sequence record 56887 | T7term 5'-GCTAGTTATTGCTCAGCGG-3'
ACGAGTCCATGTGCTGGCGTTCAAATTTCGCAGCAGCGGTTTCTTTACCAGACTCGAGCCGCCAAAACAG
CCAAGCTTATTCCGTTACGGTGTAGGTTTTGGTAGCGTCGTCGTAGGTCCATTCACCGTCAACACCGTTG
TCGTTAGCGTACTGTTTGAAAACTTTTTCCGCGGTAGCAGCGTCAACAGCTTCGGTGGTGGTTTCACCTT
TCAGGGTTTTACCGTTCAGGATAAGTTTGTACTGGGTACCATTGAAACAATTAGAAGCTATGAAGCCATT
TTTGAGTGCAAAATTATGGTCGCGCTCAACTCCAATGTCATAGACATTTTGTTTGCCTAAATATTTACGT
GTGGCTATTTTGATATTCGGCAAATTATCAACCCGCATCAAATCCAATTCACGTTCAAATATTTCATCAA
TTGGCAACATTTGACCATCAACAGTCATAAACTTATGGTCTTTTGTTGCCCGAATCAATGAACCATCTTC
CAAACAATACTCAAACACCTCTTGTTCTCCGCGATCGTGCCATTGTGCTACAGGTTGTGTATAAATATTT
CCATTATTATCAACGCTATAAACAGTACATTCGATGCGCTTTTCTACAATTTTACCAATCGGTAATAATC
CATATTCTACTGTCAATATTTCCGTTTCATAGCTTAAACAGGATCCTTCCGTTACGGTGTAGGTTTTGGT
AGCGTCGTCGTAGGTCCATTCACCGTCAACACCGTTGTCGTTAGCGTACTGTTTGAAAACTTTTTCCGCG
GTAGCAGCGTCAACAGCTTCGGTGGTGGTTTCACCTTTCAGGGTTTTACCGTTCAGGATAAGTTTGTACT
GTCCTAGGCT
